Addgene plasmid #224399: pBAD02_CBASS_Alteromonas_sp._ALT199
Purpose: For expression of the type I CBASS system encoded by Alteromonas sp. ALT199
Depositing lab: Philip Kranzusch. Depositing organization: Dana-Farber Cancer Institute. Publication: A large-scale type I CBASS antiphage screen identifies the phage prohead protease as a key determinant of immune activation and evasion. Richmond-Buccola D, Hobbs SJ, Garcia JM, Toyoda H, Gao J, Shao S, Lee ASY, Kranzusch PJ. Cell Host Microbe. 2024 Jul 10;32(7):1074-1088.e5. doi: 10.1016/j.chom.2024.05.021. Epub 2024 Jun 24. PubMed 38917809.
Backbone
  Vector backbone: pBAD02
  Vector type: Bacterial Expression
Growth in bacteria
  Bacterial resistance: Ampicillin, 100 μg/mL
  Growth temperature: 37°C
  Growth strain: DH5alpha
  Copy number: High Copy
Gene/Insert
  Gene/Insert name: Asp.CdnB_AGS-C_Cap15
  Species: Alteromonas sp. ALT199
  Cloning method: Gene Synthesis
Terms and licenses: Academic/Nonprofit Terms; Industry Terms: Not Available to Industry
Depositor comments: Genome sourced from Integrated Microbial Genomes & Microbiomes (IMG/M), Genome 2524614846
How to cite: pBAD02_CBASS_Alteromonas_sp._ALT199 was a gift from Philip Kranzusch (Addgene plasmid # 224399 ; http://n2t.net/addgene:224399 ; RRID:Addgene_224399)
