[The description below was written by a language model from this plasmid's Addgene catalogue record and pLannotate feature annotations shown in this document.]
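Description:
pBAD02_CBASS_Alteromonas_sp._ALT199 is a 5.6 kb bacterial expression plasmid built on the pBAD02 backbone for arabinose-inducible expression of the type I CBASS (cyclic oligonucleotide-based antiphage signalling system) operon from Alteromonas sp. ALT199. It replicates in E. coli from a ColE1/pMB1-type origin and is catalogued as high copy. Only a short fragment of the rop copy-number regulator remains, alongside the pBR322 bom region. Selection is by ampicillin, through a β-lactamase gene driven by its own bla promoter.

The expression cassette follows the standard pBAD layout. The araC regulator is transcribed divergently from the araBAD promoter, so transcription of the downstream insert is held low without L-arabinose and switched on when it is added. The rrnB T1 and T2 terminators close the cassette. The insert itself was not annotated by the feature-calling software, but it presumably occupies the roughly 2 kb unannotated interval between the promoter and the terminators. The catalogue names it Asp.CdnB_AGS-C_Cap15, produced by gene synthesis from a genome sequence taken from a public microbial genome database. By the usual CBASS nomenclature, that name points to a clade B CD-NTase, the nucleotide second-messenger synthase, paired with a Cap15 effector. The record does not explain the AGS-C element, and no tags or reporters are listed.

The stated purpose is to express this CBASS system in a heterologous bacterial host. The associated study was a large-scale screen of type I CBASS operons for antiphage defence, examining how phage factors trigger or evade immune activation.
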