Features (pLannotate 1.2.2; 9 found; start..end, strand, type, name):
    156..196     -  CDS            rop (fragment): Rop protein, which maintains plasmids at low copy number; rop
    318..1196    -  CDS            araC: L-arabinose regulatory protein; araC
   1223..1507    +  promoter       araBAD promoter: araBAD; promoter of the L-arabinose operon of E. coli; the araC regulatory gene is transcribed in the opposite direction (Guzman et al., 1995)
   3475..3546    +  terminator     rrnB T1 terminator: transcription terminator T1 from the E. coli rrnB gene
   3607..3634    +  terminator     rrnB T2 terminator: transcription terminator T2 from the E. coli rrnB gene
   3653..3744    +  promoter       AmpR promoter: bla
   3745..4605    +  CDS            AmpR: β-lactamase; bla; confers resistance to ampicillin, carbenicillin, and related antibiotics
   4776..5364    +  rep_origin     ori: high-copy-number ColE1/pMB1/pBR322/pUC origin of replication
   5550..54      -  misc_feature   bom (across the origin): basis of mobility region from pBR322
>Addgene plasmid #224399 | pBAD02_CBASS_Alteromonas_sp._ALT199 | addgene full sequence | sequence record 444242 | Addgene NGS Result
ATAGTTAAGCCAGTATACACTCCGCTATCGCTACGTGACTGGGTCATGGCTGCGCCCCGACACCCGCCAA
CACCCGCTGACGCGCCCTGACGGGCTTGTCTGCTCCCGGCATCCGCTTACAGACAAGCTGTGACCGTCTC
CGGGAGCTGCATGTGTCAGAGGTTTTCACCGTCATCACCGAAACGCGCGAGGCAGCAGATCAATTCGCGC
GCGAAGGCGAAGCGGCATGCATAATGTGCCTGTCAAATGGACGAAGCAGGGATTCTGCAAACCCTATGCT
ACTCCGTCAAGCCGTCAATTGTCTGATTCGTTACCAATTATGACAACTTGACGGCTACATCATTCACTTT
TTCTTCACAACCGGCACGGAACTCGCTCGGGCTGGCCCCGGTGCATTTTTTAAATACCCGCGAGAAATAG
AGTTGATCGTCAAAACCAACATTGCGACCGACGGTGGCGATAGGCATCCGGGTGGTGCTCAAAAGCAGCT
TCGCCTGGCTGATACGTTGGTCCTCGCGCCAGCTTAAGACGCTAATCCCTAACTGCTGGCGGAAAAGATG
TGACAGACGCGACGGCGACAAGCAAACATGCTGTGCGACGCTGGCGATATCAAAATTGCTGTCTGCCAGG
TGATCGCTGATGTACTGACAAGCCTCGCGTACCCGATTATCCATCGGTGGATGGAGCGACTCGTTAATCG
CTTCCATGCGCCGCAGTAACAATTGCTCAAGCAGATTTATCGCCAGCAGCTCCGAATAGCGCCCTTCCCC
TTGCCCGGCGTTAATGATTTGCCCAAACAGGTCGCTGAAATGCGGCTGGTGCGCTTCATCCGGGCGAAAG
AACCCCGTATTGGCAAATATTGACGGCCAGTTAAGCCATTCATGCCAGTAGGCGCGCGGACGAAAGTAAA
CCCACTGGTGATACCATTCGCGAGCCTCCGGATGACGACCGTAGTGATGAATCTCTCCTGGCGGGAACAG
CAAAATATCACCCGGTCGGCAAACAAATTCTCGTCCCTGATTTTTCACCACCCCCTGACCGCGAATGGTG
AGATTGAGAATATAACCTTTCATTCCCAGCGGTCGGTCGATAAAAAAATCGAGATAACCGTTGGCCTCAA
TCGGCGTTAAACCCGCCACCAGATGGGCATTAAACGAGTATCCCGGCAGCAGGGGATCATTTTGCGCTTC
AGCCATACTTTTCATACTCCCGCCATTCAGAGAAGAAACCAATTGTCCATATTGCATCAGACATTGCCGT
CACTGCGTCTTTTACTGGCTCTTCTCGCTAACCAAACCGGTAACCCCGCTTATTAAAAGCATTCTGTAAC
AAAGCGGGACCAAAGCCATGACAAAAACGCGTAACAAAAGTGTCTATAATCACGGCAGAAAAGTCCACAT
TGATTATTTGCACGGCGTCACACTTTGCTATGCCATAGCATTTTTATCCATAAGATTAGCGGATCCTACC
TGACGCTTTTTATCGCAACTCTCTACTGTTTTTCCATACCCGTTTTTTGGGCTAACAGGAGGAATTAACC
ATGGACTGCTCAACTTTACTATATAGTCAAAACAAAGAATTAAACACCCTTCACAATAGGTTAAAAATAT
CTGAAGTTGTTTTAACGAAAGGTGTCTATAAAAAAAACGAGCTAATTGATTTTCTTAGAGAAGAGCTTAA
AGAAACATTTGATTGCGAAGTCAGGTTTTGGCTTCAAGGCTCCTACAAAAGTCATACACTTATAAAACCT
TCTGATAAATATTCTTCATATGATATTGATATTGGGATTTATCTATCCTTTGAAATAGAGGAAGCTGATG
CATCTGAAGTAAAACAGGCTGTAAAGGAAGCGCTAGAGTCTTTCTGTAAGGTTAATGATGAATGTAATCT
ACAGCAATCAAAAAACGCATGTGAAGGACTTAAGTATAAACAGTTGCTTACCATTGATACTCCTGTATAT
GCATTCTCTAGTACAGCTATTAAGTTAGCAACTGATGATGGTTGGGTGGATAGTGACCCGAAGTTAATTC
AAGACTATTTGACTAATGCGTTCGAGAATCCCGTTGATCGTGCAATTATGAAAAGGGTTGTTAGATACCT
GAAGGCTTGGATCAATGTAAAGTGGAATGGAACTGATTATAAGAAAATACCGTCATTGGCAGTAAATATC
CTCGTTGCTGACCATTTAATAATTGAAGAGAACGAGGACGACACTTTTATTAACACTGTTTTATCCATTT
GCGAGTCTCTAGATAAAGTATTTCGAGTTAATAGCCCTATTGATAGCAGTAACCTTCTTTCAATGCCAGA
TGAAGCGATATCTTTTGCTTATAAAAAACTTGATGAACTAAAAAGAACCTGTAATAAATGCGTTAAGTCT
CCTGACTACAGACCTTTATTGCTAGCAAATTTATTTGAGCATTATTTTCCACCGCTAACTGAAGAGAGTG
GTTCAGGAAGCATCAATTTACCTGCATTGTCAAAAGTTCCGAACATATCGATCAGTCGCTATTCAAAAGG
CGATAAACATATTGAGACAGTTGATGAGAATGAAATCACAGTATTTAAAGGAGAATCTTTAACCTTCAGT
ATCTGTAATAAAAACGATTTTAACTCTGAATCAACAGTTCATTGGACGGTTAGGAATATCGGTAAGCAAG
CAGATGACGCCAACGATATTGGGCATAAAAATATATCAAATTTAGAAAGCAATGAGCGCCGAGATGCAAC
ATATACAGGCTCGCACATAATGGAGTGTATGATCGTGGCTAACGGCAGAATTCAAGGAATTAGTTCTGTG
TTAGTAGAGGTTAAACCCTCAAAAGTTGTATCTAGAAGGAGGAAGAAAATATTTAAAGGATTTAGGAGGT
AGATTATGTGGGAAGTAATACCTAGCAAGGTTAAATACGCAATTGTAGTGGTAGTTTCAGCTTTATGTTT
TTTTCTATTCTTTTCAGTATGCGAATTCAGTTTTTTTAGGTCTATACTTTCGGCTATTTCTTTAGTAACA
GTGTTAGCGCTAGTAATCGGAAAGTACATATGGAAATACTTGTATTTTGACGCGCTAAATAAATATCTTT
GCCCTGACCTGAATGGGAATTGGAGCGCCAAGATTAAATCTAATTTTGGCAAAGCTACTGACGTAGTTAT
TCCTATTAAGATAGAGGCTGATTTTTTTTCCGTGAGAATGTTCGCAGATACTTCTTTTGGACAATCCGAA
GCCAATTACTGTCGAATTTTCAAAAGTGAAAGCGATAGATTTCAATTGGAGTATATGTTTCAAGTCAGAA
ACGATTCCGCTAGAGAAGGGGATGCTCAATTTTATGAGGGTGCTGCTAGATTGACCCTCAATGACGCAGA
GAATCAGATATGGAAAGGTGTTTACTGGACAAACAGATGTTGGAATAAGGGGAAAAATACTGCTGGAGAA
ATAGAGCTTTCAAGGCCAGAAAAGTAATAAGAATTCCCAGGCATCAAATAAAACGAAAGGCTCAGTCGAA
AGACTGGGCCTTTCGTTTTATCTGTTGTTTGTCGGTGAACGCTCTCCAGCTGGTACCATATGGCGGGCAG
GACGCCCGCCATAAACTGCCAGGCATCAAATTAAGCAGAAGGCCATCCTGACGGATGGCCTTTTTGCGTT
TCTACAAACTCTTTTGTTTATTTTTCTAAATACATTCAAATATGTATCCGCTCATGAGACAATAACCCTG
ATAAATGCTTCAATAATATTGAAAAAGGAAGAGTATGAGTATTCAACATTTCCGTGTCGCCCTTATTCCC
TTTTTTGCGGCATTTTGCCTTCCTGTTTTTGCTCACCCAGAAACGCTGGTGAAAGTAAAAGATGCTGAAG
ATCAGTTGGGTGCACGAGTGGGTTACATCGAACTGGATCTCAACAGCGGTAAGATCCTTGAGAGTTTTCG
CCCCGAAGAACGTTTTCCAATGATGAGCACTTTTAAAGTTCTGCTATGTGGCGCGGTATTATCCCGTGTT
GACGCCGGGCAAGAGCAACTCGGTCGCCGCATACACTATTCTCAGAATGACTTGGTTGAGTACTCACCAG
TCACAGAAAAGCATCTTACGGATGGCATGACAGTAAGAGAATTATGCAGTGCTGCCATAACCATGAGTGA
TAACACTGCGGCCAACTTACTTCTGACAACGATCGGAGGACCGAAGGAGCTAACCGCTTTTTTGCACAAC
ATGGGGGATCATGTAACTCGCCTTGATCGTTGGGAACCGGAGCTGAATGAAGCCATACCAAACGACGAGC
GTGACACCACGATGCCTGTAGCAATGGCAACAACGTTGCGCAAACTATTAACTGGCGAACTACTTACTCT
AGCTTCCCGGCAACAATTAATAGACTGGATGGAGGCGGATAAAGTTGCAGGACCACTTCTGCGCTCGGCC
CTTCCGGCTGGCTGGTTTATTGCTGATAAATCTGGAGCCGGTGAGCGTGGGTCTCGCGGTATCATTGCAG
CACTGGGGCCAGATGGTAAGCCCTCCCGTATCGTAGTTATCTACACGACGGGGAGTCAGGCAACTATGGA
TGAACGAAATAGACAGATCGCTGAGATAGGTGCCTCACTGATTAAGCATTGGTAACTGTCAGACCAAGTT
TACTCATATATACTTTAGATTGATTTAAAACTTCATTTTTAATTTAAAAGGATCTAGGTGAAGATCCTTT
TTGATAATCTCATGACCAAAATCCCTTAACGTGAGTTTTCGTTCCACTGAGCGTCAGACCCCGTAGAAAA
GATCAAAGGATCTTCTTGAGATCCTTTTTTTCTGCGCGTAATCTGCTGCTTGCAAACAAAAAAACCACCG
CTACCAGCGGTGGTTTGTTTGCCGGATCAAGAGCTACCAACTCTTTTTCCGAAGGTAACTGGCTTCAGCA
GAGCGCAGATACCAAATACTGTCCTTCTAGTGTAGCCGTAGTTAGGCCACCACTTCAAGAACTCTGTAGC
ACCGCCTACATACCTCGCTCTGCTAATCCTGTTACCAGTGGCTGCTGCCAGTGGCGATAAGTCGTGTCTT
ACCGGGTTGGACTCAAGACGATAGTTACCGGATAAGGCGCAGCGGTCGGGCTGAACGGGGGGTTCGTGCA
CACAGCCCAGCTTGGAGCGAACGACCTACACCGAACTGAGATACCTACAGCGTGAGCTATGAGAAAGCGC
CACGCTTCCCGAAGGGAGAAAGGCGGACAGGTATCCGGTAAGCGGCAGGGTCGGAACAGGAGAGCGCACG
AGGGAGCTTCCAGGGGGAAACGCCTGGTATCTTTATAGTCCTGTCGGGTTTCGCCACCTCTGACTTGAGC
GTCGATTTTTGTGATGCTCGTCAGGGGGGCGGAGCCTATGGAAAAACGCCAGCAACGCGGCCTTTTTACG
GTTCCTGGCCTTTTGCTGGCCTTTTGCTCACATGTTCTTTCCTGCGTTATCCCCTGATTCTGTGGATAAC
CGTATTACCGCCTTTGAGTGAGCTGATACCGCTCGCCGCAGCCGAACGACCGAGCGCAGCGAGTCAGTGA
GCGAGGAAGCGGAAGAGCGCCTGATGCGGTATTTTCTCCTTACGCATCTGTGCGGTATTTCACACCGCAT
ATGGTGCACTCTCAGTACAATCTGCTCTGATGCCGC
